Addgene plasmid #231530: pHAGE2-TetO-Monbr-Sox-like
Purpose: Expresses Monsiga brevicolis full-length Sox-like in mammalian cells, for lentivirus generation
Depositing lab: Ralf Jauch. Depositing organization: University of Hong Kong. Publication: The emergence of Sox and POU transcription factors predates the origins of animal stem cells. Gao Y, Tan DS, Girbig M, Hu H, Zhou X, Xie Q, Yeung SW, Lee KS, Ho SY, Cojocaru V, Yan J, Hochberg GKA, de Mendoza A, Jauch R. Nat Commun. 2024 Nov 14;15(1):9868. doi: 10.1038/s41467-024-54152-x. PubMed 39543096.
Backbone
  Vector backbone: pHAGE2-TetO
  Vector type: Lentiviral
Growth in bacteria
  Bacterial resistance: Ampicillin, 100 μg/mL
  Growth temperature: 37°C
  Growth strain: NEB Stable
  Copy number: High Copy
Gene/Insert
  Gene/Insert name: Sox-like
  Species: Monsiga brevicolis
  Cloning method: Gene Synthesis
Terms and licenses: Academic/Nonprofit Terms; Industry Terms: Not Available to Industry
How to cite: pHAGE2-TetO-Monbr-Sox-like was a gift from Ralf Jauch (Addgene plasmid # 231530 ; http://n2t.net/addgene:231530 ; RRID:Addgene_231530)
