[The description below was written by a language model from this plasmid's Addgene catalogue record and pLannotate feature annotations shown in this document.]
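Description:
pHAGE2-TetO-Monbr-Sox-like is an HIV-1-derived lentiviral transfer plasmid built on the pHAGE2-TetO backbone. It is intended for producing lentivirus that delivers a tetracycline-regulated Sox-like transcription factor gene into mammalian cells. In bacteria it is maintained through a high-copy ColE1/pUC-type origin and selected with ampicillin via the β-lactamase (AmpR) gene. The record lists a recombination-limiting strain as the growth host, as is common for plasmids carrying repeated LTR sequences.

The viral portion runs from a truncated 5' LTR through the Ψ packaging signal with an adjoining gag fragment, which directs encapsidation of the genomic RNA. It continues with the Rev response element for Rev-dependent nuclear export and the cPPT/CTS, which aids nuclear import of the reverse-transcribed genome. Downstream lies a tetracycline response element with seven tetO copies joined to a minimal CMV promoter, so expression depends on a Tet transactivator and doxycycline supplied separately; no transactivator is annotated on this plasmid. The insert is a gene-synthesised, full-length Sox-like coding sequence from the choanoflagellate recorded as Monsiga brevicolis. It is not annotated in the feature table but presumably occupies the unannotated interval between the promoter and the WPRE, which enhances transcript stability and expression. The 3' end is a self-inactivating ΔU3 LTR containing a loxP site. Because U3 is copied to both ends on integration, the provirus would be flanked by loxP and in principle excisable by Cre. No tag, reporter or mammalian selection marker is annotated. The associated publication title concerns the evolutionary origin of Sox and POU factors before animal stem cells, consistent with inducible functional testing of this pre-metazoan factor in mammalian cells.
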