Features (pLannotate 1.2.2; 26 found; start..end, strand, type, name):
    377..634     +  LTR            5' LTR (truncated): truncated 5' long terminal repeat (LTR) from HIV-1
    681..806     +  misc_feature   HIV-1 Ψ: packaging signal of human immunodeficiency virus type 1
    790..1128    +  CDS            HIV-1 gag (fragment): gag protein from human immunodeficiency virus 1; gag
   1303..1536    +  misc_feature   RRE: The Rev response element (RRE) of HIV-1 allows for Rev-dependent mRNA export from the nucleus to the cytoplasm.
   1913..2013    +  CDS            Rev (fragment): human immunodeficiency virus 1 (HIV-1) Rev protein; rev; enhances nuclear export of unspliced and incompletely spliced viral mRNAs
   2058..2175    +  misc_feature   cPPT/CTS: central polypurine tract and central termination sequence of HIV-1
   2217..2237    -  promoter       SV40 promoter (fragment): SV40 enhancer and early promoter
   2251..2521    +  protein_bind   tetracycline response element: contains seven copies of the tetracycline operator tetO tetracycline repressor TetR
   2532..2549    +  misc_feature   MCS (fragment): pUC18/19 multiple cloning site
   2549..2616    +  promoter       tight TRE promoter (fragment): Tet-responsive promoter PTight, consisting of seven tet operator sequences followed by the minimal CMV promoter
   3295..3883    +  misc_feature   WPRE: woodchuck hepatitis virus posttranscriptional regulatory element
   3936..3955    +  misc_feature   cPPT/CTS (fragment): central polypurine tract and central termination sequence of HIV-1
   3957..3992    +  LTR            3' LTR (ΔU3) (fragment): self-inactivating 3' long terminal repeat (LTR) from HIV-1
   4013..4046    +  protein_bind   loxP: Cre-mediated recombination occurs in the 8-bp core sequence (GCATACAT). Cre recombinase
   4065..4245    +  LTR            5' LTR (truncated): truncated 5' long terminal repeat (LTR) from HIV-1
   4378..4482    +  promoter       AmpR promoter: bla
   4483..5343    +  CDS            AmpR: β-lactamase; bla; confers resistance to ampicillin, carbenicillin, and related antibiotics
   5514..6102    +  rep_origin     ori: high-copy-number ColE1/pMB1/pBR322/pUC origin of replication
   6285..6339    +  CDS            lacI (fragment): lac repressor; lacI; The lac repressor binds to the lac operator to inhibit transcription in E. coli. This inhibition can be relieved by adding lactose or isopropyl-β-D-thiogalactopyranoside (IPTG).
   6345..6438    +  rep_origin     SV40 ori (fragment): SV40 origin of replication
   6463..6500    +  CDS            lacI (fragment): lac repressor; lacI; The lac repressor binds to the lac operator to inhibit transcription in E. coli. This inhibition can be relieved by adding lactose or isopropyl-β-D-thiogalactopyranoside (IPTG).
   6513..6534    +  protein_bind   CAP binding site: CAP binding activates transcription in the presence of cAMP. E. coli catabolite activator protein
   6549..6579    +  promoter       lac promoter: promoter for the E. coli lac operon
   6587..6603    +  protein_bind   lac operator: The lac repressor binds to the lac operator to inhibit transcription in E. coli. This inhibition can be relieved by adding lactose or isopropyl-β-D-thiogalactopyranoside (IPTG). lac repressor encoded by lacI
   6637..6720    +  polyA_signal   SV40 poly(A) signal (fragment): SV40 polyadenylation signal
   6887..329     +  CDS            nef (fragment) (across the origin): NEF_HV1BR - Experimental evidence at protein level: Swiss-Prot protein existence level 1. Extracellular Nef protein targets CD4(+) T-lymphocytes for apoptosis by interacting with CXCR4 surface receptors (PubMed:14990729). From Human immunodeficiency virus type 1 group M subtype B (isolate BRU/LAI) (HIV-1).
>Addgene plasmid #231530 | pHAGE2-TetO-Monbr-Sox-like | addgene full sequence | sequence record 465445 | Addgene NGS Result
TGGAAGGGCTAATTCACTCCCAAAGAAGACAAGATATCCTTGATCTGTGGATCTACCACACACAAGGCTA
CTTCCCTGATTAGCAGAACTACACACCAGGGCCAGGGGTCAGATATCCACTGACCTTTGGATGGTGCTAC
AAGCTAGTACCAGTTGAGCCAGATAAGGTAGAAGAGGCCAATAAAGGAGAGAACACCAGCTTGTTACACC
CTGTGAGCCTGCATGGGATGGATGACCCGGAGAGAGAAGTGTTAGAGTGGAGGTTTGACAGCCGCCTAGC
ATTTCATCACGTGGCCCGAGAGCTGCATCCGGAGTACTTCAAGAACTGCTGATATCGAGCTTGCTACAAG
GGACTTTCCGCTGGGGACTTTCCAGGGAGGCGTGGCCTGGGCGGGACTGGGGAGTGGCGAGCCCTCAGAT
CCTGCATATAAGCAGCTGCTTTTTGCCTGTACTGGGTCTCTCTGGTTAGACCAGATCTGAGCCTGGGAGC
TCTCTGGCTAACTAGGGAACCCACTGCTTAAGCCTCAATAAAGCTTGCCTTGAGTGCTTCAAGTAGTGTG
TGCCCGTCTGTTGTGTGACTCTGGTAACTAGAGATCCCTCAGACCCTTTTAGTCAGTGTGGAAAATCTCT
AGCAGTGGCGCCCGAACAGGGACTTGAAAGCGAAAGGGAAACCAGAGGAGCTCTCTCGACGCAGGACTCG
GCTTGCTGAAGCGCGCACGGCAAGAGGCGAGGGGCGGCGACTGGTGAGTACGCCAAAAATTTTGACTAGC
GGAGGCTAGAAGGAGAGAGATGGGTGCGAGAGCGTCAGTATTAAGCGGGGGAGAATTAGATCGCGATGGG
AAAAAATTCGGTTAAGGCCAGGGGGAAAGAAAAAATATAAATTAAAACATATAGTATGGGCAAGCAGGGA
GCTAGAACGATTCGCAGTTAATCCTGGCCTGTTAGAAACATCAGAAGGCTGTAGACAAATACTGGGACAG
CTACAACCATCCCTTCAGACAGGATCAGAAGAACTTAGATCATTATATAATACAGTAGCAACCCTCTATT
GTGTGCATCAAAGGATAGAGATAAAAGACACCAAGGAAGCTTTAGACAAGATAGAGGAAGAGCAAAACAA
AAGTAAGACCACCGCACAGCAAGCGGCCGGCCGCTGATCTTCAGACCTGGAGGAGGAGATATGAGGGACA
ATTGGAGAAGTGAATTATATAAATATAAAGTAGTAAAAATTGAACCATTAGGAGTAGCACCCACCAAGGC
AAAGAGAAGAGTGGTGCAGAGAGAAAAAAGAGCAGTGGGAATAGGAGCTTTGTTCCTTGGGTTCTTGGGA
GCAGCAGGAAGCACTATGGGCGCAGCGTCAATGACGCTGACGGTACAGGCCAGACAATTATTGTCTGGTA
TAGTGCAGCAGCAGAACAATTTGCTGAGGGCTATTGAGGCGCAACAGCATCTGTTGCAACTCACAGTCTG
GGGCATCAAGCAGCTCCAGGCAAGAATCCTGGCTGTGGAAAGATACCTAAAGGATCAACAGCTCCTGGGG
ATTTGGGGTTGCTCTGGAAAACTCATTTGCACCACTGCTGTGCCTTGGAATGCTAGTTGGAGTAATAAAT
CTCTGGAACAGATTTGGAATCACACGACCTGGATGGAGTGGGACAGAGAAATTAACAATTACACAAGCTT
AATACACTCCTTAATTGAAGAATCGCAAAACCAGCAAGAAAAGAATGAACAAGAATTATTGGAATTAGAT
AAATGGGCAAGTTTGTGGAATTGGTTTAACATAACAAATTGGCTGTGGTATATAAAATTATTCATAATGA
TAGTAGGAGGCTTGGTAGGTTTAAGAATAGTTTTTGCTGTACTTTCTATAGTGAATAGAGTTAGGCAGGG
ATATTCACCATTATCGTTTCAGACCCACCTCCCAACCCCGAGGGGACCCGACAGGCCCGAAGGAATAGAA
GAAGAAGGTGGAGAGAGAGACAGAGACAGATCCATTCGATTAGTGAACGGATCTCGACGGTATCGCCGAA
TTCACAAATGGCAGTATTCATCCACAATTTTAAAAGAAAAGGGGGGATTGGGGGGTACAGTGCAGGGGAA
AGAATAGTAGACATAATAGCAACAGACATACAAACTAAAGAATTACAAAAACAAATTACAAAAATTCAAA
ATTTTCGGGTTTATTACAGGGACAGCAGAGATCCAGTTTGGACTAGTCCACACCCTAACTGACACACTCG
AGTTTACCACTCCCTATCAGTGATAGAGAAAAGTGAAAGTCGAGTTTACCACTCCCTATCAGTGATAGAG
AAAAGTGAAAGTCGAGTTTACCACTCCCTATCAGTGATAGAGAAAAGTGAAAGTCGAGTTTACCACTCCC
TATCAGTGATAGAGAAAAGTGAAAGTCGAGTTTACCACTCCCTATCAGTGATAGAGAAAAGTGAAAGTCG
AGTTTACCACTCCCTATCAGTGATAGAGAAAAGTGAAAGTCGAGTTTACCACTCCCTATCAGTGATAGAG
AAAAGTGAAAGTCGAGCTCGGTACCCGGGTCGAGGTAGGCATGTACGGTGGGAGGCCTATATAAGCAGAG
CTCGTTTAGTGAACCGTCAGATCGCCTGGAGACGCCATCCACGCTGTTTTGACCTCCATAGAAGACACCG
GGACCGATCCAGCCTGCGGCCACCACCGGTATGGCTAAAGATAGACCTAAAACTACTACAAAAGTGAGAG
GGAAGCCCACTACACAGCCAGCTCCAAAAGCTGCAAAAGCACCACGCGGCGCTAAAGCTCCCGCAAAAGC
TACTAAGGCTACTAAAGCACCTGCAAAGACCACTAAGGCAGCTAAAGCTCCCGCAAAGACTACCAAGGCC
GCCAAAGCACCTGCCAAGACCGCAAAAGGTGCAAAGGCTCCTGCTAAGACTGCCAAAGCCGCCAAGGGCA
CAAAGGCAACAAAGGCCGCTAAAGCAGCACCTGTGGCAAGTCTCGAACCAATGGATCCCGGAGTGAAAGT
TAAAAGGCCTCTCAACTCTTTCATGATTTTCGCCAAGGACCAGCGCGCCGTCCTGCGGCAGACTCACCCT
AATCTCCATCACTCTGAGCTGAGCAAGCTCATCGGTACAAGCTGGAACGAGCTGAGTAGCGAGGATAGAG
CCATCTACCAACAGAGGGCAGATCAGCTGAAACAGGAGCACCAAGCCCTGTACCCTAATTATAGATCTGT
CGGACCCGGGCAGTCTACTGCCTCCCACAGCCCTCATCTGCTGCTGCTGATCTAAGTCGACATCGATAGA
TCCTAATCAACCTCTGGATTACAAAATTTGTGAAAGATTGACTGGTATTCTTAACTATGTTGCTCCTTTT
ACGCTATGTGGATACGCTGCTTTAATGCCTTTGTATCATGCTATTGCTTCCCGTATGGCTTTCATTTTCT
CCTCCTTGTATAAATCCTGGTTGCTGTCTCTTTATGAGGAGTTGTGGCCCGTTGTCAGGCAACGTGGCGT
GGTGTGCACTGTGTTTGCTGACGCAACCCCCACTGGTTGGGGCATTGCCACCACCTGTCAGCTCCTTTCC
GGGACTTTCGCTTTCCCCCTCCCTATTGCCACGGCGGAACTCATCGCCGCCTGCCTTGCCCGCTGCTGGA
CAGGGGCTCGGCTGTTGGGCACTGACAATTCCGTGGTGTTGTCGGGGAAATCATCGTCCTTTCCTTGGCT
GCTCGCCTGTGTTGCCACCTGGATTCTGCGCGGGACGTCCTTCTGCTACGTCCCTTCGGCCCTCAATCCA
GCGGACCTTCCTTCCCGCGGCCTGCTGCCGGCTCTGCGGCCTCTTCCGCGTCTTCGCCTTCGCCCTCAGA
CGAGTCGGATCTCCCTTTGGGCCGCCTCCCCGCCTGGTACCTTTAAGACCAATGACTTACAAGGCAGCTG
TAGATCTTAGCCACTTTTTAAAAGAAAAGGGGGGACTGGAAGGGCTAATTCACTCCCAACGAAGACAAGA
TCACCTGCAGGACAGGCGCGCCATAACTTCGTATAGCATACATTATACGAAGTTATCTGCTTTTTGCTTG
TACTGGGTCTCTCTGGTTAGACCAGATCTGAGCCTGGGAGCTCTCTGGCTAACTAGGGAACCCACTGCTT
AAGCCTCAATAAAGCTTGCCTTGAGTGCTTCAAGTAGTGTGTGCCCGTCTGTTGTGTGACTCTGGTAACT
AGAGATCCCTCAGACCCTTTTAGTCAGTGTGGAAAATCTCTAGCACCCGGGCGATTAAGGAAAGGGCTAG
ATCATTCTTGAAGACGAAAGGGCCTCGTGATACGCCTATTTTTATAGGTTAATGTCATGATAATAATGGT
TTCTTAGACGTCAGGTGGCACTTTTCGGGGAAATGTGCGCGGAACCCCTATTTGTTTATTTTTCTAAATA
CATTCAAATATGTATCCGCTCATGAGACAATAACCCTGATAAATGCTTCAATAATATTGAAAAAGGAAGA
GTATGAGTATTCAACATTTCCGTGTCGCCCTTATTCCCTTTTTTGCGGCATTTTGCCTTCCTGTTTTTGC
TCACCCAGAAACGCTGGTGAAAGTAAAAGATGCTGAAGATCAGTTGGGTGCACGAGTGGGTTACATCGAA
CTGGATCTCAACAGCGGTAAGATCCTTGAGAGTTTTCGCCCCGAAGAACGTTTTCCAATGATGAGCACTT
TTAAAGTTCTGCTATGTGGCGCGGTATTATCCCGTGTTGACGCCGGGCAAGAGCAACTCGGTCGCCGCAT
ACACTATTCTCAGAATGACTTGGTTGAGTACTCACCAGTCACAGAAAAGCATCTTACGGATGGCATGACA
GTAAGAGAATTATGCAGTGCTGCCATAACCATGAGTGATAACACTGCGGCCAACTTACTTCTGACAACGA
TCGGAGGACCGAAGGAGCTAACCGCTTTTTTGCACAACATGGGGGATCATGTAACTCGCCTTGATCGTTG
GGAACCGGAGCTGAATGAAGCCATACCAAACGACGAGCGTGACACCACGATGCCTGTAGCAATGGCAACA
ACGTTGCGCAAACTATTAACTGGCGAACTACTTACTCTAGCTTCCCGGCAACAATTAATAGACTGGATGG
AGGCGGATAAAGTTGCAGGACCACTTCTGCGCTCGGCCCTTCCGGCTGGCTGGTTTATTGCTGATAAATC
TGGAGCCGGTGAGCGTGGGTCTCGCGGTATCATTGCAGCACTGGGGCCAGATGGTAAGCCCTCCCGTATC
GTAGTTATCTACACGACGGGGAGTCAGGCAACTATGGATGAACGAAATAGACAGATCGCTGAGATAGGTG
CCTCACTGATTAAGCATTGGTAACTGTCAGACCAAGTTTACTCATATATACTTTAGATTGATTTAAAACT
TCATTTTTAATTTAAAAGGATCTAGGTGAAGATCCTTTTTGATAATCTCATGACCAAAATCCCTTAACGT
GAGTTTTCGTTCCACTGAGCGTCAGACCCCGTAGAAAAGATCAAAGGATCTTCTTGAGATCCTTTTTTTC
TGCGCGTAATCTGCTGCTTGCAAACAAAAAAACCACCGCTACCAGCGGTGGTTTGTTTGCCGGATCAAGA
GCTACCAACTCTTTTTCCGAAGGTAACTGGCTTCAGCAGAGCGCAGATACCAAATACTGTTCTTCTAGTG
TAGCCGTAGTTAGGCCACCACTTCAAGAACTCTGTAGCACCGCCTACATACCTCGCTCTGCTAATCCTGT
TACCAGTGGCTGCTGCCAGTGGCGATAAGTCGTGTCTTACCGGGTTGGACTCAAGACGATAGTTACCGGA
TAAGGCGCAGCGGTCGGGCTGAACGGGGGGTTCGTGCACACAGCCCAGCTTGGAGCGAACGACCTACACC
GAACTGAGATACCTACAGCGTGAGCTATGAGAAAGCGCCACGCTTCCCGAAGGGAGAAAGGCGGACAGGT
ATCCGGTAAGCGGCAGGGTCGGAACAGGAGAGCGCACGAGGGAGCTTCCAGGGGGAAACGCCTGGTATCT
TTATAGTCCTGTCGGGTTTCGCCACCTCTGACTTGAGCGTCGATTTTTGTGATGCTCGTCAGGGGGGCGG
AGCCTATGGAAAAACGCCAGCAACGCGGCCTTTTTACGGTTCCTGGCCTTTTGCTGGCCTTTTGCTCACA
TGTTCTTTCCTGCGTTATCCCCTGATTCTGTGGATAACCGTATTACCGCCTTTGAGTGAGCTGATACCGC
TCGCCGCAGCCGAACGACCGAGCGCAGCGAGTCAGTGAGCGAGGAAGCGGAAGAGCGCCCAATACGCAAA
CCGCCTCTCCCCGCGCGTTGGCCGATTCATTAATGCAGCAAGCTCATGGCTGACTAATTTTTTTTATTTA
TGCAGAGGCCGAGGCCGCCTCGGCCTCTGAGCTATTCCAGAAGTAGTGAGGAGGCTTTTTTGGAGGCCTA
GGCTTTTGCAAAAAGCTCCCCGTGGCACGACAGGTTTCCCGACTGGAAAGCGGGCAGTGAGCGCAACGCA
ATTAATGTGAGTTAGCTCACTCATTAGGCACCCCAGGCTTTACACTTTATGCTTCCGGCTCGTATGTTGT
GTGGAATTGTGAGCGGATAACAATTTCACACAGGAAACAGCTATGACATGATTACGAATTTCACAAATAA
AGCATTTTTTTCACTGCATTCTAGTTGTGGTTTGTCCAAACTCATCAATGTATCTTATCATGTCTGGATC
AACTGGATAACTCAAGCTAACCAAAATCATCCCAAACTTCCCACCCCATACCCTATTACCACTGCCAATT
ACCTGTGGTTTCATTTACTCTAAACCTGTGATTCCTCTGAATTATTTTCATTTTAAAGAAATTGTATTTG
TTAAATATGTACTACAAACTTAGTAGT
